>Addgene plasmid #130584 | pTK_Sox10_enh_84_Citrine | addgene full sequence | sequence record 258448 | Addgene NGS Result
ATCGATAGGTACCGAGCTCGAGTTGCCAGGTGGCCAAGCTTGCTGGGAAAGACAAAACCCATCCCTTCTG
ATGACCTTATGTTTTGGTGCAGGGGATACAATGGTGCTGGTGGGCTGAGGCATCTTCCCTCTCATGAAAT
AGATGGGGAACAAGGGACAAAAGAACTGGAAACCAGTCCCCAAATTAGAGGCTGGTGTGAGCCCTTTGTG
TATGGGCTCACAGGGCAGAGGGGATGTAAAGGTTGGGGTCCCACCACTCAAATGCCGGCTGGTAGCTCTG
GTTACCAGCCCAAATGCTTCTGCCCTGGCTGTGGTGCCTCAGCCTGGGGCCGTGCTCTGTGGCTCGCTCT
CCCTCACATTCCTCCGGGAGCTGATCAGGGCTTGAATGACACCCCAGATGACTCCTTGCTATTAATTCCT
GCGAACAGAATGGGCTCCTTGTTCTCCCAGTCCTACTCTCTGGAGGAATTACAGGGGCCAAGGCAGCGGG
CTGAAGCCTTCCTGATTTAACCCTTCCCCCGGCTCCCCAGGAGCTTCCCCGCTTCCACTGGGTTGTTGGA
GCTGAAAGTCTTCCCAGAGCTACCTCGGCCTCCACTGAACGAGTCCATGAGGGTCACCCAGCACTGTTAC
AATCAGAGAACCCCTCCAGACAGTATCCTTTTCTGGTCATTCTGCCCACATGTATTTAGGAGTACTCATT
TCCTTTCTTCTCCCCCCGGGCATCCTTCCTTGGTCATGCAGTCAAAGAACGCTCAGTTCCCTCCATTGTA
TCATGCTGGACATGGAAGATTCCACCTAAGAAAGCATAAAACTTTCTCCCCCATCTCCTCATTCCTTCAG
TACTTGCTTTTTGGGATTTGCTTTTTTGGAATTACACCTGGTCTCTTGGTTAGGAGGTGAGGGGGTTAAT
AGTCTGCCACCCATCAAAGCAGGTAGCAGACAGACCTGCCAGGCCTTGCTACTCTTTGATCTTTCCAGGC
CCTGGTAATGCAGGGAATTGTCCCAGGGACAATGAGGACTCTGTTGGCTAGCCCGGGCTCGAGATCTGCG
ATCTAAGTAAGCTTGCTGCTTCATCCCCGTGGCCCGTTGCTCGCGTTTGCTGGCGGTGTCCCCGGAAGAA
ATATATTTGCATGTCTTTAGTTCTATGATGACACAAACCCCGCCCAGCGTCTTGTCATTGGCGAATTCGA
ACACGCAGATGCAGTCGGGGCGGCGCGGTCCCAGGTCCACTTCGCATATTAAGGTGACGCGTGTGGCCTC
GAACACCGAGCGACCCTGCAGCGACCCGCTTAACAGCGTCAACAGCGTGCCGCAGATCCCAAGCTTGCGG
CCGCTTAAGCTGCAGAAGTTGGTCGTGAGGCACTGGGCAGGTAAGTATCAAGGTTACAAGACAGGTTTAA
GGAGACCAATAGAAACTGGGCTTGTCGAGACAGAGAAGACTCTTGCGTTTCTGATAGGCACCTATTGGTC
TTACTGACATCCACTTTGCCTTTCTCTCCACAGGTGTCCACTCCCAGGTTCAATACAGCTCTTAAGCGGC
CGCAAGCTAGCTTGCCGCCACCATGGTGAGCAAGGGCGAGGAGCTGTTCACCGGGGTGGTGCCCATCCTG
GTCGAGCTGGACGGCGACGTAAACGGCCACAAGTTCAGCGTGTCCGGCGAGGGCGAGGGCGATGCCACCT
ACGGCAAGCTGACCCTGAAGTTCATCTGCACCACCGGCAAGCTGCCCGTGCCCTGGCCCACCCTCGTGAC
CACCTTCGGCTACGGCCTGATGTGCTTCGCCCGCTACCCCGACCACATGAAGCAGCACGACTTCTTCAAG
TCCGCCATGCCCGAAGGCTACGTCCAGGAGCGCACCATCTTCTTCAAGGACGACGGCAACTACAAGACCC
GCGCCGAGGTGAAGTTCGAGGGCGACACCCTGGTGAACCGCATCGAGCTGAAGGGCATCGACTTCAAGGA
GGACGGCAACATCCTGGGGCACAAGCTGGAGTACAACTACAACAGCCACAACGTCTATATCATGGCCGAC
AAGCAGAAGAACGGCATCAAGGTGAACTTCAAGATCCGCCACAACATCGAGGACGGCAGCGTGCAGCTCG
CCGACCACTACCAGCAGAACACCCCCATCGGCGACGGCCCCGTGCTGCTGCCCGACAACCACTACCTGAG
CTACCAGTCCGCCCTGAGCAAAGACCCCAACGAGAAGCGCGATCACATGGTCCTGCTGGAGTTCGTGACC
GCCGCCGGGATCACTCTCGGCATGGACGAGCTGTACAAGTGAGCCTCTAGACTCCCTCAGCGGCGCGCCT
GTGTCGTAGTTCCACCGAAAGACGGATAGCTGCCAGAACTCGCTTCGGAGCATGACCACAGTGACCCGGT
CAAACGCCCTCTAAACAGTCAGATCTCACGTGTCTAGAGTCGGGGCGGCCGGCCGCTTCGAGCAGACATG
ATAAGATACATTGATGAGTTTGGACAAACCACAACTAGAATGCAGTGAAAAAAATGCTTTATTTGTGAAA
TTTGTGATGCTATTGCTTTATTTGTAACCATTATAAGCTGCAATAAACAAGTTAACAACAACAATTGCAT
TCATTTTATGTTTCAGGTTCAGGGGGAGGTGTGGGAGGTTTTTTAAAGCAAGTAAAACCTCTACAAATGT
GGTAAAATCGATAAGGATCCGTCGACCGATGCCCTTGAGAGCCTTCAACCCAGTCAGCTCCTTCCGGTGG
GCGCGGGGCATGACTATCGTCGCCGCACTTATGACTGTCTTCTTTATCATGCAACTCGTAGGACAGGTGC
CGGCAGCGCTCTTCCGCTTCCTCGCTCACTGACTCGCTGCGCTCGGTCGTTCGGCTGCGGCGAGCGGTAT
CAGCTCACTCAAAGGCGGTAATACGGTTATCCACAGAATCAGGGGATAACGCAGGAAAGAACATGTGAGC
AAAAGGCCAGCAAAAGGCCAGGAACCGTAAAAAGGCCGCGTTGCTGGCGTTTTTCCATAGGCTCCGCCCC
CCTGACGAGCATCACAAAAATCGACGCTCAAGTCAGAGGTGGCGAAACCCGACAGGACTATAAAGATACC
AGGCGTTTCCCCCTGGAAGCTCCCTCGTGCGCTCTCCTGTTCCGACCCTGCCGCTTACCGGATACCTGTC
CGCCTTTCTCCCTTCGGGAAGCGTGGCGCTTTCTCATAGCTCACGCTGTAGGTATCTCAGTTCGGTGTAG
GTCGTTCGCTCCAAGCTGGGCTGTGTGCACGAACCCCCCGTTCAGCCCGACCGCTGCGCCTTATCCGGTA
ACTATCGTCTTGAGTCCAACCCGGTAAGACACGACTTATCGCCACTGGCAGCAGCCACTGGTAACAGGAT
TAGCAGAGCGAGGTATGTAGGCGGTGCTACAGAGTTCTTGAAGTGGTGGCCTAACTACGGCTACACTAGA
AGAACAGTATTTGGTATCTGCGCTCTGCTGAAGCCAGTTACCTTCGGAAAAAGAGTTGGTAGCTCTTGAT
CCGGCAAACAAACCACCGCTGGTAGCGGTGGTTTTTTTGTTTGCAAGCAGCAGATTACGCGCAGAAAAAA
AGGATCTCAAGAAGATCCTTTGATCTTTTCTACGGGGTCTGACGCTCAGTGGAACGAAAACTCACGTTAA
GGGATTTTGGTCATGAGATTATCAAAAAGGATCTTCACCTAGATCCTTTTAAATTAAAAATGAAGTTTTA
AATCAATCTAAAGTATATATGAGTAAACTTGGTCTGACAGTTACCAATGCTTAATCAGTGAGGCACCTAT
CTCAGCGATCTGTCTATTTCGTTCATCCATAGTTGCCTGACTCCCCGTCGTGTAGATAACTACGATACGG
GAGGGCTTACCATCTGGCCCCAGTGCTGCAATGATACCGCGAGACCCACGCTCACCGGCTCCAGATTTAT
CAGCAATAAACCAGCCAGCCGGAAGGGCCGAGCGCAGAAGTGGTCCTGCAACTTTATCCGCCTCCATCCA
GTCTATTAATTGTTGCCGGGAAGCTAGAGTAAGTAGTTCGCCAGTTAATAGTTTGCGCAACGTTGTTGCC
ATTGCTACAGGCATCGTGGTGTCACGCTCGTCGTTTGGTATGGCTTCATTCAGCTCCGGTTCCCAACGAT
CAAGGCGAGTTACATGATCCCCCATGTTGTGCAAAAAAGCGGTTAGCTCCTTCGGTCCTCCGATCGTTGT
CAGAAGTAAGTTGGCCGCAGTGTTATCACTCATGGTTATGGCAGCACTGCATAATTCTCTTACTGTCATG
CCATCCGTAAGATGCTTTTCTGTGACTGGTGAGTACTCAACCAAGTCATTCTGAGAATAGTGTATGCGGC
GACCGAGTTGCTCTTGCCCGGCGTCAATACGGGATAATACCGCGCCACATAGCAGAACTTTAAAAGTGCT
CATCATTGGAAAACGTTCTTCGGGGCGAAAACTCTCAAGGATCTTACCGCTGTTGAGATCCAGTTCGATG
TAACCCACTCGTGCACCCAACTGATCTTCAGCATCTTTTACTTTCACCAGCGTTTCTGGGTGAGCAAAAA
CAGGAAGGCAAAATGCCGCAAAAAAGGGAATAAGGGCGACACGGAAATGTTGAATACTCATACTCTTCCT
TTTTCAATATTATTGAAGCATTTATCAGGGTTATTGTCTCATGAGCGGATACATATTTGAATGTATTTAG
AAAAATAAACAAATAGGGGTTCCGCGCACATTTCCCCGAAAAGTGCCACCTG
[124 nt withheld, positions 4743-4866]
C
[91 nt withheld, positions 4868-4958]
A
[49 nt withheld, positions 4960-5008]
CCTTTGACGTTGGAGTCCACGTTCTTT
[37 nt withheld, positions 5036-5072]
ACCCTATCTCGGTCTATTCTTTTGATTTATAAGGGATTTTGCCGATTTCGGCCTATTGGTTAAAAAATGA
GCTGATTTAACAAAAATTTAACGCGAATTTTAACAAAATATTAACGCTTACAATTTGCCATTCGCCATTC
AGGCTGCGCAACTGTTGGGAAGGGCGATCGGTGCGGGCCTCTTCGCTATTACGCCAGCCCAAGCTACCAT
GATAAGTAAGTAATATTAAGGTACGGGAGGTACTTGGAGCGGCCGCAATAAAATATCTTTATTTTCATTA
CATCTGTGTGTTGGTTTTTTGTGTGAATCGATAGTACTAACATACGCTCTCCATCAAAACAAAACGAAAC
AAAACAAACTAGCAAAATAGGCTGTCCCCAGTGCAAGTGCAGGTGCCAGAACATTTCTCT
Features (pLannotate 1.2.2; 13 found; start..end, strand, type, name):
   1148..1293    +  promoter       HSV TK promoter: herpes simplex virus thymidine kinase promoter
   1371..1503    +  intron         chimeric intron: chimera between introns from human β-globin and immunoglobulin heavy chain genes
   1563..2279    +  CDS            Citrine: Citrine is a basic (constitutively fluorescent) yellow fluorescent protein published in 2001, derived from Aequorea victoria. It has moderate acid sensitivity.
   2452..2573    -  polyA_signal   SV40 poly(A) signal: SV40 polyadenylation signal
   2596..2664    -  CDS            large T antigen (fragment): large T antigen from SV40 (simian virus 40)
   2680..2812    +  CDS            TcR (fragment): tetracycline efflux protein; tet; confers resistance to tetracycline
   2992..3580    -  rep_origin     ori: high-copy-number ColE1/pMB1/pBR322/pUC origin of replication
   3751..4611    -  CDS            AmpR: β-lactamase; bla; confers resistance to ampicillin, carbenicillin, and related antibiotics
   4612..4716    -  promoter       AmpR promoter: bla
   4743..5171    +  rep_origin     f1 ori (sequence partly withheld): f1 bacteriophage origin of replication; arrow indicates direction of (+) strand synthesis
   5203..5270    -  CDS            lacZα (fragment): LacZα fragment of β-galactosidase; lacZ fragment
   5329..5377    +  polyA_signal   poly(A) signal: synthetic polyadenylation signal
   5391..5482    +  misc_feature   pause site: RNA polymerase II transcriptional pause signal from the human α2 globin gene
