[The description below was written by a language model from this plasmid's Addgene catalogue record and pLannotate feature annotations shown in this document.]
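Description:
pTK_Sox10_enh_84_Citrine is an enhancer reporter plasmid built on the pTK_BsmBI_Citrine backbone. It tests the regulatory activity of a candidate chicken (G. gallus) Sox10 enhancer, designated enhancer 84. The roughly 990 bp genomic fragment is recorded as cloned by restriction enzymes, though the exact sites are not given. The feature table does not annotate the insert itself, but the unannotated region upstream of the promoter (about the first 1.1 kb of the 5,482 nt sequence) is consistent with its position.

Downstream of that region lies the herpes simplex virus thymidine kinase minimal promoter, followed by a chimeric β-globin/immunoglobulin intron that aids transcript processing. Next come the coding sequence for the yellow fluorescent protein Citrine and an SV40 polyadenylation signal. A minimal promoter gives little expression on its own, so Citrine fluorescence reports when and where the enhancer is active. A synthetic poly(A) signal and an RNA polymerase II pause site from the human α2-globin gene sit at the end of the linear record. In the circular plasmid this places them just upstream of the enhancer, where they block read-through transcription from the backbone that could create background signal.

The plasmid is propagated in E. coli under ampicillin selection (AmpR with its bla promoter). It carries a ColE1/pUC-type origin, although the catalogue lists it as low copy, and an f1 origin. Short fragments of lacZα, TcR and SV40 large T antigen are cloning remnants with no function. The associated work concerns reconstruction of the neural crest gene regulatory network in vivo. This suggests use for assaying Sox10 enhancer activity in embryos, though the record does not state a delivery method.
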