Addgene plasmid #130584: pTK_Sox10_enh_84_Citrine
Purpose: enhancer reporter
Depositing lab: Tatjana Sauka-Spengler. Depositing organization: University of Oxford. Publication: Reconstruction of the Global Neural Crest Gene Regulatory Network In Vivo. Williams RM, Candido-Ferreira I, Repapi E, Gavriouchkina D, Senanayake U, Ling ITC, Telenius J, Taylor S, Hughes J, Sauka-Spengler T. Dev Cell. 2019 Oct 21;51(2):255-276.e7. doi: 10.1016/j.devcel.2019.10.003. PubMed 31639368.
Backbone
  Vector backbone: pTK_BsmBI_Citrine
  Backbone size w/o insert (bp): 4670
  Vector type: enhancer reporter
Growth in bacteria
  Bacterial resistance: Ampicillin, 100 μg/mL
  Growth temperature: 37°C
  Growth strain: DH5alpha
  Copy number: Low Copy
Gene/Insert
  Gene/Insert name: Sox10_enh_84
  Species: G. gallus (chicken)
  Insert size (bp): 990
  Promoter: thymidine kinase minimal promoter
  Cloning method: Restriction Enzyme; 5′ cloning site Unknown (unknown if destroyed)
  Sequencing primers: 5′ pTK forward CTAGCAAAATAGGCTGTCCC; 3′ pTK reverse ATATTTCTTCCGGGGACACC
Terms and licenses: Academic/Nonprofit Terms; Industry Terms: Not Available to Industry
How to cite: pTK_Sox10_enh_84_Citrine was a gift from Tatjana Sauka-Spengler (Addgene plasmid # 130584 ; http://n2t.net/addgene:130584 ; RRID:Addgene_130584)
